>Addgene plasmid #124958 | HA-TRIM28deltaLinker | addgene full sequence | sequence record 243630 | Addgene NGS Result
ACTGTTGGGAAGGGCGATCGGTGCGGGCCTCTTCGCTATTACGCCAGTCGACCGCCAATTCAATATGGCG
TATATGGACTCATGCCAATTCAATATGGTGGATCTGGACCTGTGCCAATTCAATATGGCGTATATGGACT
CGTGCCAATTCAATATGGTGGATCTGGACCCCAGCCAATTCAATATGGCGGACTTGGCACCATGCCAATT
CAATATGGCGGACCTGGCACTGTGCCAACTGGGGAGGGGTCTACTTGGCACGGTGCCAAGTTTGAGGAGG
GGTCTTGGCCCTGTGCCAAGTCCGCCATATTGAATTGGCATGGTGCCAATAATGGCGGCCATATTGGCTA
TATGCCAGGATCAATATATAGGCAATATCCAATATGGCCCTATGCCAATATGGCTATTGGCCAGGTTCAA
TACTATGTATTGGCCCTATGCCATATAGTATTCCATATATGGGTTTTCCTATTGACGTAGATAGCCCCTC
CCAATGGGCGGTCCCATATACCATATATGGGGCTTCCTAATACCGCCCATAGCCACTCCCCCATTGACGT
CAATGGTCTCTATATATGGTCTTTCCTATTGACGTCATATGGGCGGTCCTATTGACGTATATGGCGCCTC
CCCCATTGACGTCAATTACGGTAAATGGCCCGCCTGGCTCAATGCCCATTGACGTCAATAGGACCACCCA
CCATTGACGTCAATGGGATGGCTCATTGCCCATTCATATCCGTTCTCACGCCCCCTATTGACGTCAATGA
CGGTAAATGGCCCACTTGGCAGTACATCAATATCTATTAATAGTAACTTGGCAAGTACATTACTATTGGA
AGTACGCCAGGGTACATTGGCAGTACTCCCATTGACGTCAATGGCGGTAAATGGCCCGCGATGGCTGCCA
AGTACATCCCCATTGACGTCAATGGGGAGGGGCAATGACGCAAATGGGCGTTCCATTGACGTAAATGGGC
GGTAGGCGTGCCTAATGGGAGGTCTATATAAGCAATGCTCGTTTAGGGAACCGCCATTCTGCCTGGGGAC
GTCGGAGCAAGCTTGATTTAGGTGACACTATAGAATACAAGCTACTTGTTCTTTTTGCAGGATCCATGTA
CCCATACGATGTTCCAGATTACGCTTATCCTTATGACGTACCTGACTATGCATACCCTTATGATGTACCA
GACTACGCTGGCCGGCCAATGGCGGCCTCCGCGGCGGCAGCCTCGGCAGCAGCGGCCTCGGCCGCCTCTG
GCAGCCCGGGCCCGGGCGAGGGCTCCGCTGGCGGCGAAAAGCGCTCCACCGCCCCTTCGGCCGCAGCCTC
GGCCTCTGCCTCAGCCGCGGCGTCGTCGCCCGCGGGGGGCGGCGCCGAGGCGCTGGAGCTGCTGGAGCAC
TGCGGCGTGTGCAGAGAGCGCCTGCGACCCGAGAGGGAGCCCCGCCTGCTGCCCTGTTTGCACTCGGCCT
GTAGTGCCTGCTTAGGGCCCGCGGCCCCCGCCGCCGCCAACAGCTCGGGGGACGGCGGGGCGGCGGGCGA
CGGCACCGTGGTGGACTGTCCCGTGTGCAAGCAACAGTGCTTCTCCAAAGACATCGTGGAGAATTATTTC
ATGCGTGATAGTGGCAGCAAGGCTGCCACCGACGCCCAGGATGCGAACCAGTGCTGCACTAGCTGTGAGG
ATAATGCCCCAGCCACCAGCTACTGTGTGGAGTGCTCGGAGCCTCTGTGTGAGACCTGTGTAGAGGCGCA
CCAGCGGGTGAAGTACACCAAGGACCATACTGTGCGCTCTACTGGGCCAGCCAAGTCTCGGGATGGTGAA
CGTACTGTCTATTGCAACGTACACAAGCATGAACCCCTTGTGCTGTTTTGTGAGAGCTGTGATACTCTCA
CCTGCCGAGACTGCCAGCTCAATGCCCACAAGGACCACCAGTACCAGTTCTTAGAGGATGCAGTGAGGAA
CCAGCGCAAGCTCCTGGCCTCACTGGTGAAGCGCCTTGGGGACAAACATGCAACATTGCAGAAGAGCACC
AAGGAGGTTCGCAGCTCAATCCGCCAGGTGTCTGACGTACAGAAGCGTGTGCAAGTGGATGTCAAGATGG
CCATCCTGCAGATCATGAAGGAGCTGAATAAGCGGGGCCGTGTGCTGGTCAATGATGCCCAGAAGGTGAC
TGAGGGGCAGCAGGAGCGCCTGGAGCGGCAGCACTGGACCATGACCAAGATCCAGAAGCACCAGGAGCAC
ATTCTGCGCTTTGCCTCTTGGGCTCTGGAGAGTGACAACAACACAGCCCTTTTGCTTTCTAAGAAGTTGA
TCTACTTCCAGCTGCACCGGGCCCTCAAGATGATTGTGGATCCCGTGGAGCCACATGGCGAGATGAAGTT
TCAGTGGGACCTCAATGCCTGGACCAAGAGTGCCGAGGCCTTTGGCAAGATTGTGGCAGAGCGTCCTGGC
ACTAACTCAACAGGCCCTGCACCCATGGCCCCTCCAAGAGCCCCAGGGCCCCTGAGCAAGCAGGGCTCTG
GCAGCAGCCAGCCCATGTGCCGTGTCTGCCAGAAGCCAGGCGATCTGGTTATGTGCAACCAGTGTGAGTT
TTGTTTCCACCTGGACTGTCACCTGCCGGCCCTGCAGGATGTACCAGGGGAGGAGTGGAGCTGCTCACTC
TGCCATGTGCTCCCTGACCTGAAGGAGGAGGATGGCAGCCTCAGCCTGGATGGTGCAGACAGCACTGGCG
TGGTGGCCAAGCTCTCACCAGCCAACCAGCGGAAATGTGAGCGTGTACTGCTGGCCCTATTCTGTCACGA
ACCCTGCCGCCCCCTGCATCAGCTGGCTACCGACTCCACCTTCTCCCTGGACCAGCCCGGTGGCACCCTG
GATCTGACCCTGATCCGTGCCCGCCTCCAGGAGAAGTTGTCACCTCCCTACAGCTCCCCACAGGAGTTTG
CCCAGGATGTGGGCCGCATGTTCAAGCAATTCAACAAGTTAACTGAGGACAAGGCAGACGTGCAGTCCAT
CATCGGCCTGCAGCGCTTCTTCGAGACGCGCATGAACGAGGCCTTCGGTGACACCAAGTTCTCTGCTGTG
CTGGTGGAGCCCCCGCCGATGAGCCTGCCTGGTGCTGGCCTGAGTTCCCAGGAGCTGTCTGGTGGCCCTG
GTGATGGCCCCTGAGGCGCGCCTCTAGAACTATAGTGAGTCGTATTACGTAGATCCAGACATGATAAGAT
ACATTGATGAGTTTGGACAAACCACAACTAGAATGCAGTGAAAAAAATGCTTTATTTGTGAAATTTGTGA
TGCTATTGCTTTATTTGTAACCATTATAAGCTGCAATAAACAAGTTAACAACAACAATTGCATTCATTTT
ATGTTTCAGGTTCAGGGGGAGGTGTGGGAGGTTTTTTAATTCGCGGCCGCGGCGCCAATGCATTGGGCCC
GGTACCCAGCTTTTGTTCCCTTTAGTGAGGGTTAATTGCGCGCTTGGCGTAATCATGGTCATAGCTGTTT
CCTGTGTGAAATTGTTATCCGCTCACAATTCCACACAACATACGAGCCGGGAGCATAAAGTGTAAAGCCT
GGGGTGCCTAATGAGTGAGCTAACTCACATTAATTGCGTTGCGCTCACTGCCCGCTTTCCAGTCGGGAAA
CCTGTCGTGCCAGCTGCATTAATGAATCGGCCAACGCGCGGGGAGAGGCGGTTTGCGTATTGGGCGCTCT
TCCGCTTCCTCGCTCACTGACTCGCTGCGCTCGGTCGTTCGGCTGCGGCGAGCGGTATCAGCTCACTCAA
AGGCGGTAATACGGTTATCCACAGAATCAGGGGATAACGCAGGAAAGAACATGTGAGCAAAAGGCCAGCA
AAAGGCCAGGAACCGTAAAAAGGCCGCGTTGCTGGCGTTTTTCCATAGGCTCCGCCCCCCTGACGAGCAT
CACAAAAATCGACGCTCAAGTCAGAGGTGGCGAAACCCGACAGGACTATAAAGATACCAGGCGTTTCCCC
CTGGAAGCTCCCTCGTGCGCTCTCCTGTTCCGACCCTGCCGCTTACCGGATACCTGTCCGCCTTTCTCCC
TTCGGGAAGCGTGGCGCTTTCTCATAGCTCACGCTGTAGGTATCTCAGTTCGGTGTAGGTCGTTCGCTCC
AAGCTGGGCTGTGTGCACGAACCCCCCGTTCAGCCCGACCGCTGCGCCTTATCCGGTAACTATCGTCTTG
AGTCCAACCCGGTAAGACACGACTTATCGCCACTGGCAGCAGCCACTGGTAACAGGATTAGCAGAGCGAG
GTATGTAGGCGGTGCTACAGAGTTCTTGAAGTGGTGGCCTAACTACGGCTACACTAGAAGAACAGTATTT
GGTATCTGCGCTCTGCTGAAGCCAGTTACCTTCGGAAAAAGAGTTGGTAGCTCTTGATCCGGCAAACAAA
CCACCGCTGGTAGCGGTGGTTTTTTTGTTTGCAAGCAGCAGATTACGCGCAGAAAAAAAGGATCTCAAGA
AGATCCTTTGATCTTTTCTACGGGGTCTGACGCTCAGTGGAACGAAAACTCACGTTAAGGGATTTTGGTC
ATGAGATTATCAAAAAGGATCTTCACCTAGATCCTTTTAAATTAAAAATGAAGTTTTAAATCAATCTAAA
GTATATATGAGTAAACTTGGTCTGACAGTTACCAATGCTTAATCAGTGAGGCACCTATCTCAGCGATCTG
TCTATTTCGTTCATCCATAGTTGCCTGACTCCCCGTCGTGTAGATAACTACGATACGGGAGGGCTTACCA
TCTGGCCCCAGTGCTGCAATGATACCGCGAGACCCACGCTCACCGGCTCCAGATTTATCAGCAATAAACC
AGCCAGCCGGAAGGGCCGAGCGCAGAAGTGGTCCTGCAACTTTATCCGCCTCCATCCAGTCTATTAATTG
TTGCCGGGAAGCTAGAGTAAGTAGTTCGCCAGTTAATAGTTTGCGCAACGTTGTTGCCATTGCTACAGGC
ATCGTGGTGTCACGCTCGTCGTTTGGTATGGCTTCATTCAGCTCCGGTTCCCAACGATCAAGGCGAGTTA
CATGATCCCCCATGTTGTGCAAAAAAGCGGTTAGCTCCTTCGGTCCTCCGATCGTTGTCAGAAGTAAGTT
GGCCGCAGTGTTATCACTCATGGTTATGGCAGCACTGCATAATTCTCTTACTGTCATGCCATCCGTAAGA
TGCTTTTCTGTGACTGGTGAGTACTCAACCAAGTCATTCTGAGAATAGTGTATGCGGCGACCGAGTTGCT
CTTGCCCGGCGTCAATACGGGATAATACCGCGCCACATAGCAGAACTTTAAAAGTGCTCATCATTGGAAA
ACGTTCTTCGGGGCGAAAACTCTCAAGGATCTTACCGCTGTTGAGATCCAGTTCGATGTAACCCACTCGT
GCACCCAACTGATCTTCAGCATCTTTTACTTTCACCAGCGTTTCTGGGTGAGCAAAAACAGGAAGGCAAA
ATGCCGCAAAAAAGGGAATAAGGGCGACACGGAAATGTTGAATACTCATACTCTTCCTTTTTCAATATTA
TTGAAGCATTTATCAGGGTTATTGTCTCATGAGCGGATACATATTTGAATGTATTTAGAAAAATAAACAA
ATAGGGGTTCCGCGCACATTTCCCCGAAAAGTGCCACCTAAATTGTAAGCGTTAATATTTTGTTAAAATT
CGCGTTAAATTTTTGTTAAATCAGCTCATTTTTTAACCAATAGGCCGAAATCGGCAAAATCCCTTATAAA
TCAAAAGAATAGACCGAGATAGGGT
[37 nt withheld, positions 5766-5802]
AAAGAACGTGGACTCCAACGTCAAAGG
[49 nt withheld, positions 5830-5878]
T
[91 nt withheld, positions 5880-5970]
G
[124 nt withheld, positions 5972-6095]
CCCATTCGCCATTCAGGCTGCGCA
Features (pLannotate 1.2.2; 16 found; start..end, strand, type, name):
     54..1031    +  promoter       CMV IE94 promoter: enhancer/promoter region of simian cytomegalovirus major immediate early transcription unit IE94
   1066..1084    +  promoter       SP6 promoter: promoter for bacteriophage SP6 RNA polymerase
   1119..1135    +  CDS            3xHA (fragment): three tandem HA epitope tags
   1209..3161    +  CDS            TRIM28 (fragment): TIF1B_HUMAN - Also known as KAP1, RNF96, TIF1B. Experimental evidence at protein level: Swiss-Prot protein existence level 1. (Microbial infection) Plays a critical role in the shutdown of lytic gene expression during the early stage of herpes virus 8 primary infection. This inhibition is mediated through interaction with herpes virus 8 protein LANA1. From Homo sapiens (Human).
   3180..3197    -  promoter       T7 promoter (fragment): promoter for bacteriophage T7 RNA polymerase
   3202..3336    -  polyA_signal   SV40 poly(A) signal: SV40 polyadenylation signal
   3449..3467    -  promoter       T3 promoter: promoter for bacteriophage T3 RNA polymerase
   3512..3528    -  protein_bind   lac operator: The lac repressor binds to the lac operator to inhibit transcription in E. coli. This inhibition can be relieved by adding lactose or isopropyl-β-D-thiogalactopyranoside (IPTG). lac repressor encoded by lacI
   3536..3566    -  promoter       lac promoter: promoter for the E. coli lac operon
   3581..3602    -  protein_bind   CAP binding site: CAP binding activates transcription in the presence of cAMP. E. coli catabolite activator protein
   3615..3707    -  CDS            lacI (fragment): lac repressor; lacI; The lac repressor binds to the lac operator to inhibit transcription in E. coli. This inhibition can be relieved by adding lactose or isopropyl-β-D-thiogalactopyranoside (IPTG).
   3890..4478    -  rep_origin     ori: high-copy-number ColE1/pMB1/pBR322/pUC origin of replication
   4649..5509    -  CDS            AmpR: β-lactamase; bla; confers resistance to ampicillin, carbenicillin, and related antibiotics
   5510..5614    -  promoter       AmpR promoter: bla
   5667..6095    -  rep_origin     f1 ori (sequence partly withheld): f1 bacteriophage origin of replication; arrow indicates direction of (+) strand synthesis
   6100..47      -  CDS            lacZα (fragment) (across the origin): LacZα fragment of β-galactosidase; lacZ fragment
