[The description below was written by a language model from this plasmid's Addgene catalogue record and pLannotate feature annotations shown in this document.]
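Description:
HA-TRIM28deltaLinker is a mammalian expression plasmid built on the pCS2 backbone (about 6.1 kb in the sequenced record) that encodes human TRIM28 (also known as KAP1 or TIF1beta) lacking the linker region between its coiled-coil and PHD domains. It is propagated in E. coli as a high-copy plasmid through a ColE1/pUC-type origin and selected with ampicillin via the AmpR (β-lactamase) gene and its own promoter. An f1 origin is also present, along with remnants of the cloning-vector lac region (lac promoter, operator, CAP site, and lacI and lacZα fragments), which have no role in the mammalian expression function.

Expression is driven by the simian cytomegalovirus IE94 enhancer/promoter, the strong constitutive promoter characteristic of pCS2 vectors. It is followed by an N-terminal HA epitope supplied by the backbone, the TRIM28 coding sequence, and an SV40 polyadenylation signal. The annotation software detected only a short match to a 3xHA element, so the number of HA repeats cannot be determined from the table. TRIM28 is annotated as a fragment, which is consistent with the internal deletion. An SP6 promoter sits upstream of the insert, allowing in vitro synthesis of sense RNA, while T7 (partial) and T3 promoters lie downstream in the opposite orientation. The cloning sites used are not recorded.

The construct serves as a domain-deletion mutant for testing what the linker region contributes to TRIM28 function, with the HA tag enabling detection or immunoprecipitation. The associated study examined TRIM28 interactions with EZH2 and SWI/SNF in gene activation linked to mammosphere formation.
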