Addgene plasmid #124958: HA-TRIM28deltaLinker
Purpose: Mammalian expression of Human TRIM28 with deleted Linker region between CC and PHD domains
Depositing lab: Michelle Barton. Depositing organization: University of Texas MD Anderson Cancer Center. Publication: TRIM28 interacts with EZH2 and SWI/SNF to activate genes that promote mammosphere formation. Li J, Xi Y, Li W, McCarthy RL, Stratton SA, Zou W, Li W, Dent SY, Jain AK, Barton MC. Oncogene. 2017 May 25;36(21):2991-3001. doi: 10.1038/onc.2016.453. Epub 2017 Jan 9. PubMed 28068325.
Backbone
  Vector backbone: pCS2
  Vector type: Mammalian Expression
Growth in bacteria
  Bacterial resistance: Ampicillin, 100 μg/mL
  Growth temperature: 37°C
  Growth strain: DH5alpha
  Copy number: High Copy
Gene/Insert
  Gene/Insert name: hTRIM28
  Species: H. sapiens (human)
  Mutation: Deletion of linker region between CC domain and PHD domain
  Entrez Gene: TRIM28 (a.k.a. KAP1, PPP1R157, RNF96, TF1B, TIF1B, TIF1beta)
  Tag / fusion protein: HA (N terminal on backbone)
  Cloning method: Restriction Enzyme; 5′ cloning site unknown (unknown if destroyed); 3′ cloning site unknown (unknown if destroyed)
  Sequencing primers: 5′ unknown
Terms and licenses: Academic/Nonprofit Terms; Industry Terms: Not Available to Industry
How to cite: HA-TRIM28deltaLinker was a gift from Michelle Barton (Addgene plasmid # 124958 ; http://n2t.net/addgene:124958 ; RRID:Addgene_124958)
